Addgene plasmid #203936: pC0.385
Purpose: Up Flank. Neutral site. Up flanking sequence of ω3 acyl-lipid desaturase (desB, FEK30_04840) in Synechococcus sp. PCC 11901.
Depositing lab: Alistair McCormick. Depositing organization: University of Edinburgh. Publication: A toolbox to engineer the highly productive cyanobacterium Synechococcus sp. PCC 11901. Victoria AJ, Selao TT, Moreno-Cabezuelo JA, Mills LA, Gale GAR, Lea-Smith DJ, McCormick AJ. Plant Physiol. 2024 May 7:kiae261. doi: 10.1093/plphys/kiae261. PubMed 38713768.
Backbone
  Vector backbone: n/a
  Vector type: Synthetic Biology
Growth in bacteria
  Bacterial resistance: Spectinomycin, 50 μg/mL
  Growth temperature: 37°C
  Growth strain: DH5alpha
  Copy number: High Copy
Gene/Insert
  Gene/Insert name: desB UP
  Species: Synechococcus sp. PCC 11901
  Cloning method: Restriction Enzyme; 5′ cloning site unknown (unknown if destroyed)
Terms and licenses: Academic/Nonprofit Terms; Industry Terms: Not Available to Industry
Depositor comments: 11901 toolkit compatible with CyanoGate Kit
How to cite: pC0.385 was a gift from Alistair McCormick (Addgene plasmid # 203936 ; http://n2t.net/addgene:203936 ; RRID:Addgene_203936)
