[The description below was written by a language model from this plasmid's Addgene catalogue record and pLannotate feature annotations shown in this document.]
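Description:
pC0.385 is a small (about 3.3 kb) synthetic-biology part plasmid from a toolkit for engineering the fast-growing cyanobacterium Synechococcus sp. PCC 11901, described by the depositor as compatible with the CyanoGate modular cloning kit. The record does not name a backbone. The feature table shows a minimal E. coli maintenance vector with a high-copy ColE1/pUC-type origin and an aadA gene, which confers spectinomycin and streptomycin resistance and matches the listed spectinomycin selection. An AmpR (bla) promoter lies upstream of aadA and probably contributes to its expression. The short integrase and gentamicin acetyltransferase fragments between them are most likely remnants of the integron-derived cassette from which aadA was taken, not functional genes. The small lacI fragment likewise looks like leftover vector sequence.

The payload is "desB UP", the upstream flanking sequence of the ω3 acyl-lipid desaturase gene (desB, FEK30_04840) of PCC 11901. The record treats this locus as a neutral site for chromosomal integration. The automated annotation does not label the insert as such. It does find a reverse-strand fragment homologous to an uncharacterised Synechocystis sp. PCC 6803 protein, which probably corresponds to a neighbouring open reading frame within the cloned cyanobacterial flank. No promoter, reporter or tag is associated with the insert, consistent with its role as a homology arm and not an expression unit.

The plasmid appears intended as a building block. The up flank would be combined with a matching down flank and the cargo of interest, such as a selection marker or expression cassette, to make a vector that integrates at the desB locus by homologous recombination. The cloning sites used for the insert are not recorded.
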