Features (pLannotate 1.2.2; 7 found; start..end, strand, type, name):
    110..214     +  promoter       AmpR promoter: bla
    205..285     -  CDS            int (fragment): INT2_ECOLX - Protein inferred from homology: Swiss-Prot protein existence level 3. Putative integrase believed to be involved in the insertion of antibiotic resistance genes into plasmids and transposons. From Escherichia coli.
    373..429     +  CDS            GmR (fragment): gentamycin acetyltransferase; aacC1; confers resistance to gentamycin
    436..1224    +  CDS            aadA: S3AD_ECOLX - Experimental evidence at protein level: Swiss-Prot protein existence level 1. Mediates bacterial resistance to the antibiotics streptomycin and spectinomycin. From Escherichia coli.
   1398..1986    +  rep_origin     ori: high-copy-number ColE1/pMB1/pBR322/pUC origin of replication
   2169..2218    +  CDS            lacI (fragment): lac repressor; lacI; The lac repressor binds to the lac operator to inhibit transcription in E. coli. This inhibition can be relieved by adding lactose or isopropyl-β-D-thiogalactopyranoside (IPTG).
   2496..2945    -  CDS            YC60L_SYNY3 (fragment): Protein inferred from homology: Swiss-Prot protein existence level 3. From Synechocystis sp. (strain PCC 6803 / Kazusa).
>Addgene plasmid #203936 | pC0.385 | addgene full sequence | sequence record 406802 | Addgene NGS Result
GTGGCTCTTCAGTGGACGAAAGGGCCTCGTGATACGCCTATTTTTATAGGTTAATGTCATGATAATAATG
GTTTCTTAGACGTCAGGTGGCACTTTTCGGGGAAATGTGCGCGGAACCCCTATTTGTTTATTTTTCTAAA
TACATTCAAATATGTATCCGCTCATGAGACAATAACCCTGATAAATGCTTCAATAATATTGAAAAAGGAA
GAGTATGCGCTCACGCAACTGGTCCAGAACCTTGACCGAACGCAGCGGTGGTAACGGCGCAGTGGCGGTT
TTCATGGCTTGTTATGACTGTTTTTTTTTGGGGTACAGTCTATGCCTCGGGCATCCAAGCAGCAAGCGCG
TTACGCCGTGGGTCGATGTTTGATGTTATGGAGCAGCAACGATGTTACGCAGCAGGGCAGTCGCCCTAAA
ACAAAGTTAAACATCATGAGGGAAGCGGTGATCGCCGAAGTATCGACTCAACTATCAGAGGTAGTTGGCG
TCATCGAGCGCCATCTCGAACCGACGTTGCTGGCCGTACATTTGTACGGCTCCGCAGTGGATGGCGGCCT
GAAGCCACACAGCGATATTGATTTGCTGGTTACGGTGACCGTAAGGCTTGATGAAACAACGCGGCGAGCT
TTGATCAACGACCTTTTGGAAACTTCGGCTTCCCCTGGAGAGAGCGAGATTCTCCGCGCTGTAGAAGTCA
CCATTGTTGTGCACGACGACATCATTCCGTGGCGTTATCCAGCTAAGCGCGAACTGCAATTTGGAGAATG
GCAGCGCAATGACATTCTTGCAGGTATCTTCGAGCCAGCCACGATCGACATTGATCTGGCTATCTTGCTG
ACAAAAGCAAGAGAACATAGCGTTGCCTTGGTAGGTCCAGCGGCGGAGGAACTCTTTGATCCGGTTCCTG
AACAGGATCTATTTGAGGCGCTAAATGAAACCTTAACGCTATGGAACTCGCCGCCCGACTGGGCTGGCGA
TGAGCGAAATGTAGTGCTTACGTTGTCCCGCATTTGGTACAGCGCAGTAACCGGCAAAATCGCGCCGAAG
GATGTCGCTGCCGACTGGGCAATGGAGCGCCTGCCGGCCCAGTATCAGCCCGTCATACTTGAAGCTAGAC
AGGCTTATCTTGGACAAGAAGAAGATCGCTTGGCCTCGCGCGCAGATCAGTTGGAAGAATTTGTCCATTA
CGTAAAAGGCGAGATCACCAAGGTAGTCGGCAAATAACTGTCAGACCAAGTTTACTCATATATACTTTAG
ATTGATTTAAAACTTCATTTTTAATTTAAAAGGATCTAGGTGAAGATCCTTTTTGATAATCTCATGACCA
AAATCCCTTAACGTGAGTTTTCGTTCCACTGAGCGTCAGACCCCGTAGAAAAGATCAAAGGATCTTCTTG
AGATCCTTTTTTTCTGCGCGTAATCTGCTGCTTGCAAACAAAAAAACCACCGCTACCAGCGGTGGTTTGT
TTGCCGGATCAAGAGCTACCAACTCTTTTTCCGAAGGTAACTGGCTTCAGCAGAGCGCAGATACCAAATA
CTGTTCTTCTAGTGTAGCCGTAGTTAGGCCACCACTTCAAGAACTCTGTAGCACCGCCTACATACCTCGC
TCTGCTAATCCTGTTACCAGTGGCTGCTGCCAGTGGCGATAAGTCGTGTCTTACCGGGTTGGACTCAAGA
CGATAGTTACCGGATAAGGCGCAGCGGTCGGGCTGAACGGGGGGTTCGTGCACACAGCCCAGCTTGGAGC
GAACGACCTACACCGAACTGAGATACCTACAGCGTGAGCTATGAGAAAGCGCCACGCTTCCCGAAGGGAG
AAAGGCGGACAGGTATCCGGTAAGCGGCAGGGTCGGAACAGGAGAGCGCACGAGGGAGCTTCCAGGGGGA
AACGCCTGGTATCTTTATAGTCCTGTCGGGTTTCGCCACCTCTGACTTGAGCGTCGATTTTTGTGATGCT
CGTCAGGGGGGCGGAGCCTATGGAAAAACGCCAGCAACGCGGCCTTTTTACGGTTCCTGGCCTTTTGCTG
GCCTTTTGCTCACATGTTCTTTCCTGCGTTATCCCCTGATTCTGTGGATAACCGTATTACCGCCTTTGAG
TGAGCTGATACCGCTCGCCGCAGCCGAACGACCGAGCGCAGCGAGTCAGTGAGCGAGGAAGCGGAAGAGC
GCCCAATACGCAAACCGCCTCTCCCCGCGCGTTGGCCGATTCATTAATCACTCTGTGGTCTCAGGAGCTG
ACAGGTAAACTGCCGGGGTTTAAGAATATTGCGCCCCAGGGCATTGCTGACCCCCACCGTCAGGCCCACC
GTGAGAAAGGCGATTGCCACTACGCCGCCCAACAATAATTGATAAGGCTCTAACATCATCAACTTCGCCA
TTGTGTTTCCCTAATACTTCACCATGATTATCTGTCGGGGATAACCCCAAAAAAGTTTCCCGATTAGACC
CTAAATTTCCAGAATTTTGCCTATTTCGTCCGATTAATAAGGTAATTGGGAATAGGCGGCCTGGGAAATG
GTCGGCAACTCCGCATATTTGCCGAGGATCGATTGCACCATTGCATAGAGGCAAGCCACTAAAGTACCAA
GAAAGGCAACATTTGAAAGGGTTTCAACGAGTAGACTGCCGCCCCCAAAGCCGAATAATTGAATCACAAT
GCTCAATAAAATCAAGGCAATATCGATGAGAATCGCTTGTAGGGTGTTGAAGCGGATGAAGTGACTAATC
CGGCTGTTGCGTACCACCGCAGCATAGAGAATGAAGAAAATAATCAGTCCCGCAAAGGGAAACGAATAAA
GGCGGATTAATGGCTGTAGGGGTACATAGATAATCGAGAGAATCGGGAATTGCCTCAAAAATGGAATCCC
CAGGGGCAAGGCGTAAACGAGGGGCAGAAGGTAGGGTAAGGCCCCAAATAAACGATCTGTGGGTTCAGTG
GTAGTGGACATAAAACTTTTTCTGCAATGGACTAGCTCCTATTTTACAGAGAAGTCTTGAAGAAGTTCTG
TGGCGATCGCCAGGGCCAAACAATGGGAAAAATTAAACGAAATTCAGGAATTTTGCGGCGATTTCCCCTG
CATCCTGACAAAAGGCAGTAGAATTGTAAACATTTGTTAATCTCTTTTTGAAACTGAATGCAAAGTACAG
TCCGCTCCCCAGGGAGTCGCGAGTCTCTACGGCAAGATCTGCCCTTCACCCTCAAGGATGTGAAAGCAGC
CATCCCAGACTACTGTTAATGTGAGACCACGAA
